Addgene plasmid #73409: pCDNA3-HA-Akt1-K179M
Purpose: Expresses kinase-inactive mutant of Akt with HA tag
Depositing lab: Jie Chen. Depositing organization: University of Illinois at Urbana-Champaign. Publication: Lanthionine synthetase C-like protein 2 (LanCL2) is a novel regulator of Akt. Zeng M, van der Donk WA, Chen J. Mol Biol Cell. 2014 Dec 1;25(24):3954-61. doi: 10.1091/mbc.E14-01-0004. Epub 2014 Oct 1. PubMed 25273559.
Backbone
  Vector backbone: pCDNA3
  Backbone manufacturer: Invitrogen
  Vector type: Mammalian Expression
Growth in bacteria
  Bacterial resistance: Ampicillin, 100 μg/mL
  Growth temperature: 37°C
  Growth strain: DH5alpha
  Copy number: Unknown
Gene/Insert
  Gene/Insert name: AKT1
  Species: H. sapiens (human)
  Mutation: changed K179M to make Kinase inactive mutant
  Entrez Gene: AKT1 (a.k.a. AKT, PKB, PKB-ALPHA, PRKBA, RAC, RAC-ALPHA)
  Promoter: CMV
  Tag / fusion protein: HA tag (N terminal on insert)
  Cloning method: Unknown
  Sequencing primers: 5′ CMV-F; 3′ BGH-rev
Terms and licenses: Academic/Nonprofit Terms; Industry Terms: Not Available to Industry
Depositor comments: pCDNA3HA-Akt1-K179M was subcloned from pLNCX-HA-Akt1-K179M (Addgene plasmid 9007; Ramaswamy et al., 1999).
How to cite: pCDNA3-HA-Akt1-K179M was a gift from Jie Chen (Addgene plasmid # 73409 ; http://n2t.net/addgene:73409 ; RRID:Addgene_73409)
