[The description below was written by a language model from this plasmid's Addgene catalogue record and pLannotate feature annotations shown in this document.]
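Description:
pCDNA3-HA-Akt1-K179M is a mammalian expression plasmid of about 6.9 kb built on the Invitrogen pCDNA3 backbone. It carries human AKT1 with a K179M substitution that renders the kinase catalytically inactive. The coding sequence is fused at its N-terminus to an HA epitope tag according to the catalogue entry. The automated feature table does not annotate the tag separately, though there is unannotated space upstream of the Akt1 CDS where it would sit. Transcription is driven by the human cytomegalovirus immediate-early enhancer and promoter and terminated by the bovine growth hormone polyadenylation signal. T7 and SP6 phage promoters flank the insert in opposing orientations, as is standard for this backbone, and could support in vitro transcription. The depositor notes that the insert was subcloned from an earlier retroviral pLNCX-based HA-Akt1-K179M construct. A short annotated match to a truncated HIV-1 LTR just after the CMV promoter is only a small fragment and does not indicate a lentiviral vector.

In E. coli the plasmid replicates from a high-copy ColE1/pUC-type origin and is selected with ampicillin through the β-lactamase gene. An f1 origin is also present for single-stranded DNA production. For mammalian cells, an SV40 early promoter drives the neomycin phosphotransferase gene, followed by the SV40 poly(A) signal, which allows G418 selection of stable transfectants. Small lac-region, lacI, ble and bom fragments are backbone remnants with no evident function. The construct is used to express HA-tagged kinase-dead Akt1 in mammalian cells. Such a mutant typically serves as a negative control or interfering mutant alongside wild-type Akt, and the tag allows detection or immunoprecipitation. The associated study examined regulation of Akt by LanCL2.
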