Features (pLannotate 1.2.2; 21 found; start..end, strand, type, name):
     28..80      -  misc_feature   bom (fragment): basis of mobility region from pBR322
    235..614     +  enhancer       CMV enhancer: human cytomegalovirus immediate early enhancer
    615..818     +  promoter       CMV promoter: human cytomegalovirus (CMV) immediate early promoter
    814..847     +  LTR            5' LTR (truncated) (fragment): truncated 5' long terminal repeat (LTR) from HIV-1
    863..881     +  promoter       T7 promoter: promoter for bacteriophage T7 RNA polymerase
    985..2421    +  CDS            Akt1: human serine/threonine protein kinase activated by growth factors; AKT1
   2452..2470    -  promoter       SP6 promoter: promoter for bacteriophage SP6 RNA polymerase
   2496..2720    +  polyA_signal   bGH poly(A) signal: bovine growth hormone polyadenylation signal
   2724..2745    +  promoter       SV40 promoter (fragment): SV40 enhancer and early promoter
   2766..3194    +  rep_origin     f1 ori (sequence partly withheld): f1 bacteriophage origin of replication; arrow indicates direction of (+) strand synthesis
   3208..3537    +  promoter       SV40 promoter: SV40 enhancer and early promoter
   3604..4395    +  CDS            neo: KKA2_KLEPN - Also known as kan, nptII. Experimental evidence at protein level: Swiss-Prot protein existence level 1. Resistance to kanamycin, neomycin, paromomycin, ribostamycin, butirosin and gentamicin B. From Klebsiella pneumoniae.
   4419..4577    +  CDS            ble (fragment): BLE_KLEPN - Experimental evidence at protein level: Swiss-Prot protein existence level 1. Binding protein with a strong affinity to the bleomycin family of antibiotics. Binds to CL990; an antimitotic-antibiotic compound. From Klebsiella pneumoniae.
   4572..4693    +  polyA_signal   SV40 poly(A) signal: SV40 polyadenylation signal
   4766..4782    -  protein_bind   lac operator: The lac repressor binds to the lac operator to inhibit transcription in E. coli. This inhibition can be relieved by adding lactose or isopropyl-β-D-thiogalactopyranoside (IPTG). lac repressor encoded by lacI
   4790..4820    -  promoter       lac promoter: promoter for the E. coli lac operon
   4835..4856    -  protein_bind   CAP binding site: CAP binding activates transcription in the presence of cAMP. E. coli catabolite activator protein
   4869..4961    -  CDS            lacI (fragment): lac repressor; lacI; The lac repressor binds to the lac operator to inhibit transcription in E. coli. This inhibition can be relieved by adding lactose or isopropyl-β-D-thiogalactopyranoside (IPTG).
   5144..5732    -  rep_origin     ori: high-copy-number ColE1/pMB1/pBR322/pUC origin of replication
   5903..6763    -  CDS            AmpR: β-lactamase; bla; confers resistance to ampicillin, carbenicillin, and related antibiotics
   6764..6868    -  promoter       AmpR promoter: bla
>Addgene plasmid #73409 | pCDNA3-HA-Akt1-K179M | addgene full sequence | sequence record 458454 | Addgene NGS Result
GACGGATCGGGAGATCTCCCGATCCCCTATGGTGCACTCTCAGTACAATCTGCTCTGATGCCGCATAGTT
AAGCCAGTATCTGCTCCCTGCTTGTGTGTTGGAGGTCGCTGAGTAGTGCGCGAGCAAAATTTAAGCTACA
ACAAGGCAAGGCTTGACCGACAATTGCATGAAGAATCTGCTTAGGGTTAGGCGTTTTGCGCTGCTTCGCG
ATGTACGGGCCAGATATACGCGTTGACATTGATTATTGACTAGTTATTAATAGTAATCAATTACGGGGTC
ATTAGTTCATAGCCCATATATGGAGTTCCGCGTTACATAACTTACGGTAAATGGCCCGCCTGGCTGACCG
CCCAACGACCCCCGCCCATTGACGTCAATAATGACGTATGTTCCCATAGTAACGCCAATAGGGACTTTCC
ATTGACGTCAATGGGTGGAGTATTTACGGTAAACTGCCCACTTGGCAGTACATCAAGTGTATCATATGCC
AAGTACGCCCCCTATTGACGTCAATGACGGTAAATGGCCCGCCTGGCATTATGCCCAGTACATGACCTTA
TGGGACTTTCCTACTTGGCAGTACATCTACGTATTAGTCATCGCTATTACCATGGTGATGCGGTTTTGGC
AGTACATCAATGGGCGTGGATAGCGGTTTGACTCACGGGGATTTCCAAGTCTCCACCCCATTGACGTCAA
TGGGAGTTTGTTTTGGCACCAAAATCAACGGGACTTTCCAAAATGTCGTAACAACTCCGCCCCATTGACG
CAAATGGGCGGTAGGCGTGTACGGTGGGAGGTCTATATAAGCAGAGCTCTCTGGCTAACTAGAGAACCCA
CTGCTTACTGGCTTATCGAAATTAATACGACTCACTATAGGGAGACCCAAGCTTGGTACCGAGCTCGGAT
CCACTAGTAACGGCCGCCAGTGTGCTGGAATTGAAATGTACCCATACGACGTCCCAGACTACGCTGGGAA
TTCAAGCGACGTGGCTATTGTGAAGGAGGGTTGGCTGCACAAACGAGGGGAGTACATCAAGACCTGGCGG
CCACGCTACTTCCTCCTCAAGAATGATGGCACCTTCATTGGCTACAAGGAGCGGCCGCAGGATGTGGACC
AACGTGAGGCTCCCCTCAACAACTTCTCTGTGGCGCAGTGCCAGCTGATGAAGACGGAGCGGCCCCGGCC
CAACACCTTCATCATCCGCTGCCTGCAGTGGACCACTGTCATCGAACGCACCTTCCATGTGGAGACTCCT
GAGGAGCGGGAGGAGTGGACAACCGCCATCCAGACTGTGGCTGACGGCCTCAAGAAGCAGGAGGAGGAGG
AGATGGACTTCCGGTCGGGCTCACCCAGTGACAACTCAGGGGCTGAAGAGATGGAGGTGTCCCTGGCCAA
GCCCAAGCACCGCGTGACCATGAACGAGTTTGAGTACCTGAAGCTGCTGGGCAAGGGCACTTTCGGCAAG
GTGATCCTGGTGAAGGAGAAGGCCACAGGCCGCTACTACGCCATGATGATCCTCAAGAAGGAAGTCATCG
TAGCCAAGGACGAAGTGGCCCACACACTCACCGAGAACCGCGTCCTGCAGAACTCCAGGCACCCCTTCCT
CACAGCCCTGAAGTACTCTTTCCAGACCCACGACCGCCTCTGCTTTGTCATGGAGTACGCCAACGGGGGC
GAGCTGTTCTTCCACCTGTCCCGGGAGCGTGTGTTCTCCGAGGACCGGGCCCGCTTCTATGGCGCTGAGA
TTGTGTCAGCCCTGGACTACCTGCACTCGGAGAAGAACGTGGTGTACCGGGACCTCAAGCTGGAGAACCT
CATGCTGGACAAGGACGGGCACATTAAGATCACAGACTTCGGGCTGTGCAAGGAGGGGATCAAGGACGGT
GCCACCATGAAGACCTTTTGCGGCACACCTGAGTACCTGGCCCCCGAGGTGCTGGAGGACAATGACTACG
GCCGTGCAGTGGACTGGTGGGGGCTGGGCGTGGTCATGTACGAGATGATGTGCGGTCGCCTGCCCTTCTA
CAACCAGGACCATGAGAAGCTTTTTGAGCTCATCCTCATGGAGGAGATCCGCTTCCCGCGCACGCTTGGT
CCCGAGGCCAAGTCCTTGCTTTCAGGGCTGCTCAAGAAGGACCCCAAGCAGAGGCTTGGCGGGGGCTCCG
AGGACGCCAAGGAGATCATGCAGCATCGCTTCTTTGCCGGTATCGTGTGGCAGCACGTGTACGAGAAGAA
GCTCAGCCCACCCTTCAAGCCCCAGGTCACGTCGGAGACTGACACCAGGTATTTTGATGAGGAGTTCACG
GCCCAGATGATCACCATCACACCACCTGACCAAGATGACAGCATGGAGTGTGTGGACAGCGAGCGCAGGC
CCCACTTCCCCCAGTTCTCCTACTCGGCCAGCGGCACGGCCTGACTCGAGCATGCATCTAGAGGGCCCTA
TTCTATAGTGTCACCTAAATGCTAGAGCTCGCTGATCAGCCTCGACTGTGCCTTCTAGTTGCCAGCCATC
TGTTGTTTGCCCCTCCCCCGTGCCTTCCTTGACCCTGGAAGGTGCCACTCCCACTGTCCTTTCCTAATAA
AATGAGGAAATTGCATCGCATTGTCTGAGTAGGTGTCATTCTATTCTGGGGGGTGGGGTGGGGCAGGACA
GCAAGGGGGAGGATTGGGAAGACAATAGCAGGCATGCTGGGGATGCGGTGGGCTCTATGGCTTCTGAGGC
GGAAAGAACCAGCTGGGGCTCTAGGGGGTATCCCC
[124 nt withheld, positions 2766-2889]
C
[91 nt withheld, positions 2891-2981]
A
[49 nt withheld, positions 2983-3031]
CCTTTGACGTTGGAGTCCACGTTCTTT
[37 nt withheld, positions 3059-3095]
ACCCTATCTCGGTCTATTCTTTTGATTTATAAGGGATTTTGCCGATTTCGGCCTATTGGTTAAAAAATGA
GCTGATTTAACAAAAATTTAACGCGAATTAATTCTGTGGAATGTGTGTCAGTTAGGGTGTGGAAAGTCCC
CAGGCTCCCCAGCAGGCAGAAGTATGCAAAGCATGCATCTCAATTAGTCAGCAACCAGGTGTGGAAAGTC
CCCAGGCTCCCCAGCAGGCAGAAGTATGCAAAGCATGCATCTCAATTAGTCAGCAACCATAGTCCCGCCC
CTAACTCCGCCCATCCCGCCCCTAACTCCGCCCAGTTCCGCCCATTCTCCGCCCCATGGCTGACTAATTT
TTTTTATTTATGCAGAGGCCGAGGCCGCCTCTGCCTCTGAGCTATTCCAGAAGTAGTGAGGAGGCTTTTT
TGGAGGCCTAGGCTTTTGCAAAAAGCTCCCGGGAGCTTGTATATCCATTTTCGGATCTGATCAAGAGACA
GGATGAGGATCGTTTCGCATGATTGAACAAGATGGATTGCACGCAGGTTCTCCGGCCGCTTGGGTGGAGA
GGCTATTCGGCTATGACTGGGCACAACAGACAATCGGCTGCTCTGATGCCGCCGTGTTCCGGCTGTCAGC
GCAGGGGCGCCCGGTTCTTTTTGTCAAGACCGACCTGTCCGGTGCCCTGAATGAACTGCAGGACGAGGCA
GCGCGGCTATCGTGGCTGGCCACGACGGGCGTTCCTTGCGCAGCTGTGCTCGACGTTGTCACTGAAGCGG
GAAGGGACTGGCTGCTATTGGGCGAAGTGCCGGGGCAGGATCTCCTGTCATCTCACCTTGCTCCTGCCGA
GAAAGTATCCATCATGGCTGATGCAATGCGGCGGCTGCATACGCTTGATCCGGCTACCTGCCCATTCGAC
CACCAAGCGAAACATCGCATCGAGCGAGCACGTACTCGGATGGAAGCCGGTCTTGTCGATCAGGATGATC
TGGACGAAGAGCATCAGGGGCTCGCGCCAGCCGAACTGTTCGCCAGGCTCAAGGCGCGCATGCCCGACGG
CGAGGATCTCGTCGTGACCCATGGCGATGCCTGCTTGCCGAATATCATGGTGGAAAATGGCCGCTTTTCT
GGATTCATCGACTGTGGCCGGCTGGGTGTGGCGGACCGCTATCAGGACATAGCGTTGGCTACCCGTGATA
TTGCTGAAGAGCTTGGCGGCGAATGGGCTGACCGCTTCCTCGTGCTTTACGGTATCGCCGCTCCCGATTC
GCAGCGCATCGCCTTCTATCGCCTTCTTGACGAGTTCTTCTGAGCGGGACTCTGGGGTTCGAAATGACCG
ACCAAGCGACGCCCAACCTGCCATCACGAGATTTCGATTCCACCGCCGCCTTCTATGAAAGGTTGGGCTT
CGGAATCGTTTTCCGGGACGCCGGCTGGATGATCCTCCAGCGCGGGGATCTCATGCTGGAGTTCTTCGCC
CACCCCAACTTGTTTATTGCAGCTTATAATGGTTACAAATAAAGCAATAGCATCACAAATTTCACAAATA
AAGCATTTTTTTCACTGCATTCTAGTTGTGGTTTGTCCAAACTCATCAATGTATCTTATCATGTCTGTAT
ACCGTCGACCTCTAGCTAGAGCTTGGCGTAATCATGGTCATAGCTGTTTCCTGTGTGAAATTGTTATCCG
CTCACAATTCCACACAACATACGAGCCGGAAGCATAAAGTGTAAAGCCTGGGGTGCCTAATGAGTGAGCT
AACTCACATTAATTGCGTTGCGCTCACTGCCCGCTTTCCAGTCGGGAAACCTGTCGTGCCAGCTGCATTA
ATGAATCGGCCAACGCGCGGGGAGAGGCGGTTTGCGTATTGGGCGCTCTTCCGCTTCCTCGCTCACTGAC
TCGCTGCGCTCGGTCGTTCGGCTGCGGCGAGCGGTATCAGCTCACTCAAAGGCGGTAATACGGTTATCCA
CAGAATCAGGGGATAACGCAGGAAAGAACATGTGAGCAAAAGGCCAGCAAAAGGCCAGGAACCGTAAAAA
GGCCGCGTTGCTGGCGTTTTTCCATAGGCTCCGCCCCCCTGACGAGCATCACAAAAATCGACGCTCAAGT
CAGAGGTGGCGAAACCCGACAGGACTATAAAGATACCAGGCGTTTCCCCCTGGAAGCTCCCTCGTGCGCT
CTCCTGTTCCGACCCTGCCGCTTACCGGATACCTGTCCGCCTTTCTCCCTTCGGGAAGCGTGGCGCTTTC
TCATAGCTCACGCTGTAGGTATCTCAGTTCGGTGTAGGTCGTTCGCTCCAAGCTGGGCTGTGTGCACGAA
CCCCCCGTTCAGCCCGACCGCTGCGCCTTATCCGGTAACTATCGTCTTGAGTCCAACCCGGTAAGACACG
ACTTATCGCCACTGGCAGCAGCCACTGGTAACAGGATTAGCAGAGCGAGGTATGTAGGCGGTGCTACAGA
GTTCTTGAAGTGGTGGCCTAACTACGGCTACACTAGAAGAACAGTATTTGGTATCTGCGCTCTGCTGAAG
CCAGTTACCTTCGGAAAAAGAGTTGGTAGCTCTTGATCCGGCAAACAAACCACCGCTGGTAGCGGTGGTT
TTTTTGTTTGCAAGCAGCAGATTACGCGCAGAAAAAAAGGATCTCAAGAAGATCCTTTGATCTTTTCTAC
GGGGTCTGACGCTCAGTGGAACGAAAACTCACGTTAAGGGATTTTGGTCATGAGATTATCAAAAAGGATC
TTCACCTAGATCCTTTTAAATTAAAAATGAAGTTTTAAATCAATCTAAAGTATATATGAGTAAACTTGGT
CTGACAGTTACCAATGCTTAATCAGTGAGGCACCTATCTCAGCGATCTGTCTATTTCGTTCATCCATAGT
TGCCTGACTCCCCGTCGTGTAGATAACTACGATACGGGAGGGCTTACCATCTGGCCCCAGTGCTGCAATG
ATACCGCGAGACCCACGCTCACCGGCTCCAGATTTATCAGCAATAAACCAGCCAGCCGGAAGGGCCGAGC
GCAGAAGTGGTCCTGCAACTTTATCCGCCTCCATCCAGTCTATTAATTGTTGCCGGGAAGCTAGAGTAAG
TAGTTCGCCAGTTAATAGTTTGCGCAACGTTGTTGCCATTGCTACAGGCATCGTGGTGTCACGCTCGTCG
TTTGGTATGGCTTCATTCAGCTCCGGTTCCCAACGATCAAGGCGAGTTACATGATCCCCCATGTTGTGCA
AAAAAGCGGTTAGCTCCTTCGGTCCTCCGATCGTTGTCAGAAGTAAGTTGGCCGCAGTGTTATCACTCAT
GGTTATGGCAGCACTGCATAATTCTCTTACTGTCATGCCATCCGTAAGATGCTTTTCTGTGACTGGTGAG
TACTCAACCAAGTCATTCTGAGAATAGTGTATGCGGCGACCGAGTTGCTCTTGCCCGGCGTCAATACGGG
ATAATACCGCGCCACATAGCAGAACTTTAAAAGTGCTCATCATTGGAAAACGTTCTTCGGGGCGAAAACT
CTCAAGGATCTTACCGCTGTTGAGATCCAGTTCGATGTAACCCACTCGTGCACCCAACTGATCTTCAGCA
TCTTTTACTTTCACCAGCGTTTCTGGGTGAGCAAAAACAGGAAGGCAAAATGCCGCAAAAAAGGGAATAA
GGGCGACACGGAAATGTTGAATACTCATACTCTTCCTTTTTCAATATTATTGAAGCATTTATCAGGGTTA
TTGTCTCATGAGCGGATACATATTTGAATGTATTTAGAAAAATAAACAAATAGGGGTTCCGCGCACATTT
CCCCGAAAAGTGCCACCTGACGTC
