>Addgene plasmid #73409 | pCDNA3-HA-Akt1-K179M | addgene partial sequence | sequence record 142539 | CMV-F 5'-CGCAAATGGGCGGTAGGCGTG-3'
CTCTCTGGCTACTAGAGAACCCACTGCTTACTGGCTTATCGAAATTAATACGACTCACTATAGGGAGACC
CAAGCTTGGTACCGAGCTCGGATCCACTAGTAACGGCCGCCAGTGTGCTGGAATTGAAATGTACCCATAC
GACGTCCCAGACTACGCTGGGAATTCAAGCGACGTGGCTATTGTGAAGGAGGGTTGGCTGCACAAACGAG
GGGAGTACATCAAGACCTGGCGGCCACGCTACTTCCTCCTCAAGAATGATGGCACCTTCATTGGCTACAA
GGAGCGGCCGCAGGATGTGGACCAACGTGAGGCTCCCCTCAACAACTTCTCTGTGGCGCAGTGCCAGCTG
ATGAAGACGGAGCGGCCCCGGCCCAACACCTTCATCATCCGCTGCCTGCAGTGGACCACTGTCATCGAAC
GCACCTTCCATGTGGAGACTCCTGAGGAGCGGGAGGAGTGGACAACCGCCATCCAGACTGTGGCTGACGG
CCTCAAGAAGCAGGAGGAGGAGGAGATGGACTTCCGGTCGGGCTCACCCAGTGACAACTCAGGGGCTGAA
GAGATGGAGGTGTCCCTGGCCAAGCCCAAGCACCGCGTGACCATGAACGAGTTTGAGTACCTGAAGCTGC
TGGGCAAGGGCACTTTCGGCAAGGTGATCCTGGTGAAGGAGAAGGCCACAGGCCGCTACTACGCCATGAT
GATCCTCAAGAAGGAAGTCATCGTAGCCAAGGACGAAGTGGCCCACACACTCACCGAGAACCGCGTCCTG
CAGAACTCCAGGCACCCCTTCCTCACAGCCCTGAAGTACTCTTTCCAGACCCACGACCGCCTCTGCTTTG
TCATGGAGT
