>Addgene plasmid #73409 | pCDNA3-HA-Akt1-K179M | addgene partial sequence | sequence record 142541 | BGH-rev 5'-TAGAAGGCACAGTCGAGG-3'
TATAGAATAGGGCCCTCTAGATGCATGCTCGAGTCAGGCCGTGCCGCTGGCCGAGTAGGAGAACTGGGGG
AAGTGGGGCCTGCGCTCGCTGTCCACACACTCCATGCTGTCATCTTGGTCAGGTGGTGTGATGGTGATCA
TCTGGGCCGTGAACTCCTCATCAAAATACCTGGTGTCAGTCTCCGACGTGACCTGGGGCTTGAAGGGTGG
GCTGAGCTTCTTCTCGTACACGTGCTGCCACACGATACCGGCAAAGAAGCGATGCTGCATGATCTCCTTG
GCGTCCTCGGAGCCCCCGCCAAGCCTCTGCTTGGGGTCCTTCTTGAGCAGCCCTGAAAGCAAGGACTTGG
CCTCGGGACCAAGCGTGCGCGGGAAGCGGATCTCCTCCATGAGGATGAGCTCAAAAAGCTTCTCATGGTC
CTGGTTGTAGAAGGGCAGGCGACCGCACATCATCTCGTACATGACCACGCCCAGCCCCCACCAGTCCACT
GCACGGCCGTAGTCATTGTCCTCCAGCACCTCGGGGGCCAGGTACTCAGGTGTGCCGCAAAAGGTCTTCA
TGGTGGCACCGTCCTTGATCCCCTCCTTGCACAGCCCGAAGTCTGTGATCTTAATGTGCCCGTCCTTGTC
CAGCATGAGGTTCTCCAGCTTGAGGTCCCGGTACACCACGTTCTTCTCCGAGTGCAGGTAGTCCAGGGCT
GACACAATCTCAGCGCCATAGAAGCGGGCCCGGTCCTCGGAGAACACACGCTCCCGGGACAGGTGGAAGA
ACAGCTCGCCCCCGTTGGCGTACTCCATGACAAAGCAGAGGCGGTCGTGGGTCTGGAAAGAGTACTTCAG
GGCT
